>Addgene plasmid #182187 | p{Mhc-F4-678-DsRed::FRT-RC,attB} | addgene full sequence | sequence record 357872 | Addgene NGS Result
TATATATGCAAAGCATTCTGATATATATATATAAGTGGTATACATATACATATTCGTATCGGATCCGTGA
TCTATATTTAGGATTAAAACCCTCGACCGCCGGAGTATAAATAGAGGCGCTTCGTCTACGGAGCGACAAT
TCAATTCAAACAAGCAAAGTGAACACGTCGCTAAGCGAAAGCTAAGCAAATAAACAAGCGCAGCTGAACA
AGCTAAACAATCGGGCGGCCGCACTAGAGCCGGTCGCCACCATGAGGTCTTCCAAGAATGTTATCAAGGA
GTTCATGAGGTTTAAGGTTCGCATGGAAGGAACGGTCAATGGGCACGAGTTTGAAATAGAAGGCGAAGGA
GAGGGGAGGCCATACGAAGGCCACAATACCGTAAAGCTTAAGGTGAGTAGTACATGTGCATACATCTTAA
GTTCACTTGATCTATAGGAACTGCGATTGCAACATCAAATTGTCTGCGGCGTGAGAACTGCGACCCACAA
AAATCCCAAACCGCGGCCGTTTATCACCACTTTGTACAAGAAAGCTGGGTCGGCGCGCCCACCCTTGAAG
TTCCTATACTTTCTAGAGAATAGGAACTTCGGTGAAGGGGGCGGCCGCGGAGCCTGCTTTTTTGTACAAA
CTTGTGATAAACGAATTCTTGAAGACGAAAGGGCACAAACAAATAGTGACACGAAACAGATTATTCTGGT
AGCTGTTCTCGCTATATAAGACAATTTTTGAGATCATATCATGATCAAGACATCTAAAGGCATTCATTTT
CGACTATATTCTTTTTTACAAAAAATATAACAACCAGATATTTTAAGCTGATCCTAGATGCACAAAAAAT
AAATAAAAGTATAAACCTACTTCGTAGGATACTTCGGGGTACTTTTTGTTCGGGGTTAGATGAGCATAAC
GCTTGTAGTTGATATTTGAGATCCCCTATCATTGCAGGTAACCAAGGGGGGACCTTTGCCATTTGCTTGG
GATATTTTGTCACCACAATTTCAGTATGGAAGCAAGGTATATGTCAAGCACCCTGCCGACATACCAGACT
ATAAAAAGCTGTCATTTCCTGAAGGATTTAAATGGGAAAGGGTCATGAACTTTGAAGACGGTGGCGTCGT
TACTGTAACCCAGGATTCCAGTTTGCAGGATGGCTGTTTCATCTACAAGGTCAAGTTCATTGGCGTGAAC
TTTCCTTCCGATGGACCTGTTATGCAAAAGAAGACAATGGGCTGGGAAGCCAGCACTGAGCGTTTGTATC
CTCGTGATGGCGTGTTGAAAGGAGAGATTCATAAGGCTCTGAAGCTGAAAGACGGTGGTCATTACCTAGT
TGAATTCAAAAGTATTTACATGGCAAAGAAGCCTGTGCAGCTACCAGGGTACTACTATGTTGACTCCAAA
CTGGATATAACAAGCCACAACGAAGACTATACAATCGTTGAGCAGTATGAAAGAACCGAGGGACGCCACC
ATCTGTTCCTTTAGCGGCCATCGAATTCGAGCTCGCCCACTAAGCGTCGCGCCACTTCAACGCTCGATGG
GAGCGTCATTGGTGGGCGGGGTAACCGTCGAAATCAGTGTTTACGCTTCCAATCGCAACAAAAAATTCAC
TGCAACACTGAAAAGCATACGAAAACGATGAAGATTGTACGAGAAACCATAAAGTATTTTATCCACAAAG
ACACGTATAGCAGAAAAGCCAAGTTAACTCGGCGATAAGTTGTGTACACAAGAATAAAATCGGCCAGATT
CAGTGTTGTCAGAAATAAGAAAACCCCACTATGTTTTTCTTTGCCTTTTCTTTCTCCCAGCGATCATTCA
TTTCGTGGTGAAAGAACGGGGTCATTGCACGGAGTTTCGACTGCGGGAAAGCAGAGCTGCCGTTCACTTC
GTCTATAATTAGCGCTTTCTATTTTCCCCGATTCGGGCCGCTGCTGCGCTTTTCCGCCTGCTGTTTGTGG
CAAGTGTAGCAGCAGGCTGTGCACGCAGTGTGGCATGCACTTGGCTTTCCACCGTTGGTATCGATTCTCT
GGGACGATGAGTCATTCCTTTCGGGGCCACAGCATAATCGTTGCCAGCTCACCGAAATGGTGACTTCATT
TCTTAACTGCCGTCAAGCATGCGATTGTACATACATACATATTTATATATGTACATATTTATGTGACTAT
GGTAGGTCGATATAATAGCAATCAACGCAAGCAAATGTGTCAGTCCTGCTTACAGGAACGATTCTATTTA
GTAATTTTCGTTGTATAAAGTAATTATGTATGTATGTAAGCCCCATAAATCTGAAACAATTAGGCAAAAC
CATGCGAAGCTCTCTAGTATAACTTCGTATAATGTATGCTATACGAAGTTCTCGAGGGGGGGCCCGGTAC
CGTCGACGATGTAGGTCACGGTCTCGAAGCCGCGGTGCGGGTGCCAGGGCGTGCCCTTGGGCTCCCCGGG
CGCGTACTCCACCTCACCCATCTGGTCCATCATGATGAACGGGTCGAGGTGGCGGTAGTTGATCCCGGCG
AACGCGCGGCGCGCCGGGAAGCCCTCGCCCTCGAAACCGCTGGGCGCGGTGGTCACGGTGAGCACGGGAC
GTGCGACGGCGTCGGCGGGTGCGGATACGCGGGGCAGCGTCAGCGGGTTCTCGACGGTCACGGCGGGCAT
GTCGACACTAGTGGTACCCAGCTTTTGTTCCCTTTAGTGAGGGTTAATTGCGCGCTTGGCGTAATCATGG
TCATAGCTGTTTCCTGTGTGAAATTGTTATCCGCTCACAATTCCACACAACATACGAGCCGGAAGCATAA
AGTGTAAAGCCTGGGGTGCCTAATGAGTGAGCTAACTCACATTAATTGCGTTGCGCTCACTGCCCGCTTT
CCAGTCGGGAAACCTGTCGTGCCAGCTGCATTAATGAATCGGCCAACGCGCGGGGAGAGGCGGTTTGCGT
ATTGGGCGCTCTTCCGCTTCCTCGCTCACTGACTCGCTGCGCTCGGTCGTTCGGCTGCGGCGAGCGGTAT
CAGCTCACTCAAAGGCGGTAATACGGTTATCCACAGAATCAGGGGATAACGCAGGAAAGAACATGTGAGC
AAAAGGCCAGCAAAAGGCCAGGAACCGTAAAAAGGCCGCGTTGCTGGCGTTTTTCCATAGGCTCCGCCCC
CCTGACGAGCATCACAAAAATCGACGCTCAAGTCAGAGGTGGCGAAACCCGACAGGACTATAAAGATACC
AGGCGTTTCCCCCTGGAAGCTCCCTCGTGCGCTCTCCTGTTCCGACCCTGCCGCTTACCGGATACCTGTC
CGCCTTTCTCCCTTCGGGAAGCGTGGCGCTTTCTCATAGCTCACGCTGTAGGTATCTCAGTTCGGTGTAG
GTCGTTCGCTCCAAGCTGGGCTGTGTGCACGAACCCCCCGTTCAGCCCGACCGCTGCGCCTTATCCGGTA
ACTATCGTCTTGAGTCCAACCCGGTAAGACACGACTTATCGCCACTGGCAGCAGCCACTGGTAACAGGAT
TAGCAGAGCGAGGTATGTAGGCGGTGCTACAGAGTTCTTGAAGTGGTGGCCTAACTACGGCTACACTAGA
AGAACAGTATTTGGTATCTGCGCTCTGCTGAAGCCAGTTACCTTCGGAAAAAGAGTTGGTAGCTCTTGAT
CCGGCAAACAAACCACCGCTGGTAGCGGTGGTTTTTTTGTTTGCAAGCAGCAGATTACGCGCAGAAAAAA
AGGATCTCAAGAAGATCCTTTGATCTTTTCTACGGGGTCTGACGCTCAGTGGAACGAAAACTCACGTTAA
GGGATTTTGGTCATGAGATTATCAAAAAGGATCTTCACCTAGATCCTTTTAAATTAAAAATGAAGTTTTA
AATCAATCTAAAGTATATATGAGTAAACTTGGTCTGACAGTTACCAATGCTTAATCAGTGAGGCACCTAT
CTCAGCGATCTGTCTATTTCGTTCATCCATAGTTGCCTGACTCCCCGTCGTGTAGATAACTACGATACGG
GAGGGCTTACCATCTGGCCCCAGTGCTGCAATGATACCGCGAGACCCACGCTCACCGGCTCCAGATTTAT
CAGCAATAAACCAGCCAGCCGGAAGGGCCGAGCGCAGAAGTGGTCCTGCAACTTTATCCGCCTCCATCCA
GTCTATTAATTGTTGCCGGGAAGCTAGAGTAAGTAGTTCGCCAGTTAATAGTTTGCGCAACGTTGTTGCC
ATTGCTACAGGCATCGTGGTGTCACGCTCGTCGTTTGGTATGGCTTCATTCAGCTCCGGTTCCCAACGAT
CAAGGCGAGTTACATGATCCCCCATGTTGTGCAAAAAAGCGGTTAGCTCCTTCGGTCCTCCGATCGTTGT
CAGAAGTAAGTTGGCCGCAGTGTTATCACTCATGGTTATGGCAGCACTGCATAATTCTCTTACTGTCATG
CCATCCGTAAGATGCTTTTCTGTGACTGGTGAGTACTCAACCAAGTCATTCTGAGAATAGTGTATGCGGC
GACCGAGTTGCTCTTGCCCGGCGTCAATACGGGATAATACCGCGCCACATAGCAGAACTTTAAAAGTGCT
CATCATTGGAAAACGTTCTTCGGGGCGAAAACTCTCAAGGATCTTACCGCTGTTGAGATCCAGTTCGATG
TAACCCACTCGTGCACCCAACTGATCTTCAGCATCTTTTACTTTCACCAGCGTTTCTGGGTGAGCAAAAA
CAGGAAGGCAAAATGCCGCAAAAAAGGGAATAAGGGCGACACGGAAATGTTGAATACTCATACTCTTCCT
TTTTCAATATTATTGAAGCATTTATCAGGGTTATTGTCTCATGAGCGGATACATATTTGAATGTATTTAG
AAAAATAAACAAATAGGGGTTCCGCGCACATTTCCCCGAAAAGTGCCACCTG
[124 nt withheld, positions 4883-5006]
C
[91 nt withheld, positions 5008-5098]
A
[49 nt withheld, positions 5100-5148]
CCTTTGACGTTGGAGTCCACGTTCTTT
[37 nt withheld, positions 5176-5212]
ACCCTATCTCGGTCTATTCTTTTGATTTATAAGGGATTTTGCCGATTTCGGCCTATTGGTTAAAAAATGA
GCTGATTTAACAAAAATTTAACGCGAATTTTAACAAAATATTAACGCTTACAATTTCCATTCGCCATTCA
GGCTGCGCAACTGTTGGGAAGGGCGATCGGTGCGGGCCTCTTCGCTATTACGCCAGCTGGCGAAAGGGGG
ATGTGCTGCAAGGCGATTAAGTTGGGTAACGCCAGGGTTTTCCCAGTCACGACGTTGTAAAACGACGGCC
AGTGAGCGCGCGTAATACGACTCACTATAGGGCGAATTGGAGCTCCACCGCGGTGGCGGCCGCTTTAATA
TACTCGAATTCGTTGTCGGCTCATATACATGGGCGAAATAATTTCGAATATGTTTTAAAAATAACCAAAG
ACATTAGAAAGAGATCGCCAATACTTATACATTATGTCTATGTGTGCCATGTGGTAGCATGAGCCAAAAA
GCTTCTCGAAATTACGAATTACATATAGACGAATATGTATGTGACTTTAGTTTCGAAATAATTTCGAGAA
TTTTAAAAATAACGCATTCGTTAAAAGTTCGCGTCAATTCGAATCGAATTTTCGATTGTCGATTTAGTGT
GGATTGTCGAAAATCGTTCCGCCTTCGAAGTTTACTGAAAGGAATCATTGCGATCTCGTGAATTGCTTGT
ATGAGAACACGCCACCATATCGAGATACCTGTTCAAAATATCGAAATCGCGTTCCAAACGGTAGTAGTTA
CCAGTTGAGTGAGTTGTGGTGACAGTTTAACCTCTCTACATTTGTAATAATAAGCATTGTTTTGGCGTAT
CAATAGTCTGTAGATTTTTTCACAAAGAAACCTGGAGAAATGTACACAAATATCTAAATGAAAATTGGCG
TTACGTAACAAATACCAACGCCCCGAAAATCCG
Features (pLannotate 1.2.2; 24 found; start..end, strand, type, name):
    100..222     +  promoter       hsp70 promoter (fragment): Drosophila melanogaster hsp70Bb promoter
    270..398     +  CDS            NFCP_MONEF (fragment): Experimental evidence at protein level: Swiss-Prot protein existence level 1. Thought to play a role in photoprotection of the coral's resident symbiont microalgae's photosystems from photoinhibition caused by high light levels found near the surface of coral reefs. From Montipora efflorescens (Pore coral).
    393..504     +  CDS            mini-white (fragment): Drosophila white gene eye color pigment; white; This is a modified version of the white gene lacking part of the first intron.
    516..540     +  protein_bind   attB2: mutant version of attB; recombination site for the Gateway® BP reaction BP Clonase™
    557..590     -  protein_bind   FRT (minimal): supports FLP-mediated excision but not integration (Turan and Bode, 2011) FLP recombinase from the Saccharomyces cerevisiae 2μ plasmid
    611..635     -  protein_bind   attB1: mutant version of attB; recombination site for the Gateway® BP reaction BP Clonase™
    663..948     +  CDS            mini-white (fragment): Drosophila white gene eye color pigment; white; This is a modified version of the white gene lacking part of the first intron.
    942..1451    +  CDS            NFCP_GONTE (fragment): Experimental evidence at protein level: Swiss-Prot protein existence level 1. Non-fluorescent pigment protein that is lilac in color. From Goniopora tenuidens (Anemone coral) (Rhodaraea tenuidens).
   2329..2360    -  protein_bind   loxP (fragment): Cre-mediated recombination occurs in the 8-bp core sequence (GCATACAT). Cre recombinase
   2361..2381    +  misc_feature   MCS (fragment): pBluescript multiple cloning site
   2403..2472    +  protein_bind   attB: attB site for the φC31 integrase (Groth et al., 2000) phage φC31 integrase
   2691..2709    -  promoter       T3 promoter: promoter for bacteriophage T3 RNA polymerase
   2754..2770    -  protein_bind   lac operator: The lac repressor binds to the lac operator to inhibit transcription in E. coli. This inhibition can be relieved by adding lactose or isopropyl-β-D-thiogalactopyranoside (IPTG). lac repressor encoded by lacI
   2778..2808    -  promoter       lac promoter: promoter for the E. coli lac operon
   2823..2844    -  protein_bind   CAP binding site: CAP binding activates transcription in the presence of cAMP. E. coli catabolite activator protein
   2857..2949    -  CDS            lacI (fragment): lac repressor; lacI; The lac repressor binds to the lac operator to inhibit transcription in E. coli. This inhibition can be relieved by adding lactose or isopropyl-β-D-thiogalactopyranoside (IPTG).
   3132..3720    -  rep_origin     ori: high-copy-number ColE1/pMB1/pBR322/pUC origin of replication
   3891..4751    -  CDS            AmpR: β-lactamase; bla; confers resistance to ampicillin, carbenicillin, and related antibiotics
   4752..4856    -  promoter       AmpR promoter: bla
   4883..5311    +  rep_origin     f1 ori (sequence partly withheld): f1 bacteriophage origin of replication; arrow indicates direction of (+) strand synthesis
   5342..5497    -  CDS            lacZα (fragment): LacZα fragment of β-galactosidase; lacZ fragment
   5505..5523    +  promoter       T7 promoter: promoter for bacteriophage T7 RNA polymerase
   5532..5556    +  misc_feature   MCS (fragment): pBluescript multiple cloning site
   5712..5729    +  promoter       RPR1 promoter (fragment): RPR1; promoter for the S. cerevisiae RNase P RNA gene
