[The description below was written by a language model from this plasmid's Addgene catalogue record and pLannotate feature annotations shown in this document.]
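Description:
p{Mhc-F4-678-DsRed::FRT-RC,attB} is an insect (Drosophila) transgenesis and expression plasmid built on pBluescript II KS. In E. coli it replicates from the high-copy ColE1/pUC origin and is selected with ampicillin through the bla gene. The usual pBluescript remnants are also present: f1 ori, T3 and T7 promoters, lac promoter/operator and lacZα fragments, and parts of the multiple cloning site. A φC31 attB site allows integrase-mediated insertion into attP landing sites in the fly genome, and a partial loxP site lies next to it.

The payload is a DsRed fluorescent reporter whose coding sequence is interrupted by an intron. The annotation software labels the two coding segments as fragments of coral chromoprotein homologues, which is consistent with a split DsRed open reading frame. Between them are two sequences matching the Drosophila white gene, presumably supplying the intron. These flank a minimal FRT site for the yeast FLP recombinase, on the minus strand and bracketed by Gateway attB1 and attB2 sites, in keeping with the "RC" in the name and the Gateway cloning method. A fragment of the hsp70Bb promoter sits directly upstream of the reporter. The name suggests that a Mhc (presumably myosin heavy chain) enhancer fragment directs expression, but that element is not annotated in the feature table.

Because the FRT sits inside the intron, it should be spliced out and leave DsRed expression intact. FLP-mediated recombination with an FRT elsewhere would separate or rejoin the reporter halves, giving a visible readout. The associated publication describes such tools for targeted chromosome rearrangements and for constructing balancer chromosomes in non-melanogaster Drosophila species.
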