Addgene plasmid #182187: p{Mhc-F4-678-DsRed::FRT-RC,attB}
Purpose: fluorescent reporter gene with yeast recombination site within intron
Depositing lab: David Stern. Depositing organization: HHMI, Janelia Research Campus. Publication: Transgenic tools for targeted chromosome rearrangements allow construction of balancer chromosomes in non-melanogaster Drosophila species. Stern DL. G3 (Bethesda). 2022 Feb 10. pii: 6526388. doi: 10.1093/g3journal/jkac030. PubMed 35143616.
Backbone
  Vector backbone: pBluescript II KS
  Vector type: Insect Expression
Growth in bacteria
  Bacterial resistance: Ampicillin, 100 μg/mL
  Growth temperature: 37°C
  Growth strain: DH5alpha
  Copy number: High Copy
Gene/Insert
  Gene/Insert name: DsRed
  Species: Other
  Cloning method: Gateway Cloning
Terms and licenses: Academic/Nonprofit Terms; Industry Terms: Not Available to Industry
Depositor comments: Please visit https://www.biorxiv.org/content/10.1101/2021.11.18.469106v1.full for bioRxiv preprint.
How to cite: p{Mhc-F4-678-DsRed::FRT-RC,attB} was a gift from David Stern (Addgene plasmid # 182187 ; http://n2t.net/addgene:182187 ; RRID:Addgene_182187)
